>Addgene plasmid #75728 | JAK2 gRNA (BRDN0001149125) | addgene full sequence | sequence record 184450 | Addgene Assembled Sequence
CCCGGGTGCAAAGATGGATAAAGTTTTAAACAGAGAGGAATCTTTGCAGCTAATGGACCTTCTAGGTCTT
GAAAGGAGTGGGAATTGGCTCCGGTGCCCGTCAGTGGGCAGAGCGCACATCGCCCACAGTCCCCGAGAAG
TTGGGGGGAGGGGTCGGCAATTGATCCGGTGCCTAGAGAAGGTGGCGCGGGGTAAACTGGGAAAGTGATG
TCGTGTACTGGCTCCGCCTTTTTCCCGAGGGTGGGGGAGAACCGTATATAAGTGCAGTAGTCGCCGTGAA
CGTTCTTTTTCGCAACGGGTTTGCCGCCAGAACACAGGTAAGTGCCGTGTGTGGTTCCCGCGGGCCTGGC
CTCTTTACGGGTTATGGCCCTTGCGTGCCTTGAATTACTTCCACCTGGCTGCAGTACGTGATTCTTGATC
CCGAGCTTCGGGTTGGAAGTGGGTGGGAGAGTTCGAGGCCTTGCGCTTAAGGAGCCCCTTCGCCTCGTGC
TTGAGTTGAGGCCTGGCCTGGGCGCTGGGGCCGCCGCGTGCGAATCTGGTGGCACCTTCGCGCCTGTCTC
GCTGCTTTCGATAAGTCTCTAGCCATTTAAAATTTTTGATGACCTGCTGCGACGCTTTTTTTCTGGCAAG
ATAGTCTTGTAAATGCGGGCCAAGATCTGCACACTGGTATTTCGGTTTTTGGGGCCGCGGGCGGCGACGG
GGCCCGTGCGTCCCAGCGCACATGTTCGGCGAGGCGGGGCCTGCGAGCGCGGCCACCGAGAATCGGACGG
GGGTAGTCTCAAGCTGGCCGGCCTGCTCTGGTGCCTGGCCTCGCGCCGCCGTGTATCGCCCCGCCCTGGG
CGGCAAGGCTGGCCCGGTCGGCACCAGTTGCGTGAGCGGAAAGATGGCCGCTTCCCGGCCCTGCTGCAGG
GAGCTCAAAATGGAGGACGCGGCGCTCGGGAGAGCGGGCGGGTGAGTCACCCACACAAAGGAAAAGGGCC
TTTCCGTCCTCAGCCGTCGCTTCATGTGACTCCACGGAGTACCGGGCGCCGTCCAGGCACCTCGATTAGT
TCTCGAGCTTTTGGAGTACGTCGTCTTTAGGTTGGGGGGAGGGGTTTTATGCGATGGAGTTTCCCCACAC
TGAGTGGGTGGAGACTGAAGTTAGGCCAGCTTGGCACTTGATGTAATTCTCCTTGGAATTTGCCCTTTTT
GAGTTTGGATCTTGGTTCATTCTCAAGCCTCAGACAGTGGTTCAAAGTTTTTTTCTTCCATTTCAGGTGT
CGTGACGTACGGCCACCATGACCGAGTACAAGCCCACGGTGCGCCTCGCCACCCGCGACGACGTCCCCAG
GGCCGTACGCACCCTCGCCGCCGCGTTCGCCGACTACCCCGCCACGCGCCACACCGTCGATCCGGACCGC
CACATCGAGCGGGTCACCGAGCTGCAAGAACTCTTCCTCACGCGCGTCGGGCTCGACATCGGCAAGGTGT
GGGTCGCGGACGACGGCGCCGCCGTGGCGGTCTGGACCACGCCGGAGAGCGTCGAAGCGGGGGCGGTGTT
CGCCGAGATCGGCCCGCGCATGGCCGAGTTGAGCGGTTCCCGGCTGGCCGCGCAGCAACAGATGGAAGGC
CTCCTGGCGCCGCACCGGCCCAAGGAGCCCGCGTGGTTCCTGGCCACCGTCGGAGTCTCGCCCGACCACC
AGGGCAAGGGTCTGGGCAGCGCCGTCGTGCTCCCCGGAGTGGAGGCGGCCGAGCGCGCCGGGGTGCCCGC
CTTCCTGGAGACCTCCGCGCCCCGCAACCTCCCCTTCTACGAGCGGCTCGGCTTCACCGTCACCGCCGAC
GTCGAGGTGCCCGAAGGACCGCGCACCTGGTGCATGACCCGCAAGCCCGGTGCCTGAACGCGTTAAGTCG
ACAATCAACCTCTGGATTACAAAATTTGTGAAAGATTGACTGGTATTCTTAACTATGTTGCTCCTTTTAC
GCTATGTGGATACGCTGCTTTAATGCCTTTGTATCATGCTATTGCTTCCCGTATGGCTTTCATTTTCTCC
TCCTTGTATAAATCCTGGTTGCTGTCTCTTTATGAGGAGTTGTGGCCCGTTGTCAGGCAACGTGGCGTGG
TGTGCACTGTGTTTGCTGACGCAACCCCCACTGGTTGGGGCATTGCCACCACCTGTCAGCTCCTTTCCGG
GACTTTCGCTTTCCCCCTCCCTATTGCCACGGCGGAACTCATCGCCGCCTGCCTTGCCCGCTGCTGGACA
GGGGCTCGGCTGTTGGGCACTGACAATTCCGTGGTGTTGTCGGGGAAATCATCGTCCTTTCCTTGGCTGC
TCGCCTGTGTTGCCACCTGGATTCTGCGCGGGACGTCCTTCTGCTACGTCCCTTCGGCCCTCAATCCAGC
GGACCTTCCTTCCCGCGGCCTGCTGCCGGCTCTGCGGCCTCTTCCGCGTCTTCGCCTTCGCCCTCAGACG
AGTCGGATCTCCCTTTGGGCCGCCTCCCCGCGTCGACTTTAAGACCAATGACTTACAAGGCAGCTGTAGA
TCTTAGCCACTTTTTAAAAGAAAAGGGGGGACTGGAAGGGCTAATTCACTCCCAACGAAGACAAGATCTG
CTTTTTGCTTGTACTGGGTCTCTCTGGTTAGACCAGATCTGAGCCTGGGAGCTCTCTGGCTAACTAGGGA
ACCCACTGCTTAAGCCTCAATAAAGCTTGCCTTGAGTGCTTCAAGTAGTGTGTGCCCGTCTGTTGTGTGA
CTCTGGTAACTAGAGATCCCTCAGACCCTTTTAGTCAGTGTGGAAAATCTCTAGCAGTACGTATAGTAGT
TCATGTCATCTTATTATTCAGTATTTATAACTTGCAAAGAAATGAATATCAGAGAGTGAGAGGAACTTGT
TTATTGCAGCTTATAATGGTTACAAATAAAGCAATAGCATCACAAATTTCACAAATAAAGCATTTTTTTC
ACTGCATTCTAGTTGTGGTTTGTCCAAACTCATCAATGTATCTTATCATGTCTGGCTCTAGCTATCCCGC
CCCTAACTCCGCCCATCCCGCCCCTAACTCCGCCCAGTTCCGCCCATTCTCCGCCCCATGGCTGACTAAT
TTTTTTTATTTATGCAGAGGCCGAGGCCGCCTCGGCCTCTGAGCTATTCCAGAAGTAGTGAGGAGGCTTT
TTTGGAGGCCTAGGGACGTACCCAATTCGCCCTATAGTGAGTCGTATTACGCGCGCTCACTGGCCGTCGT
TTTACAACGTCGTGACTGGGAAAACCCTGGCGTTACCCAACTTAATCGCCTTGCAGCACATCCCCCTTTC
GCCAGCTGGCGTAATAGCGAAGAGGCCCGCACCGATCGCCCTTCCCAACAGTTGCGCAGCCTGAATGGCG
AATGGG
[124 nt withheld, positions 3367-3490]
C
[91 nt withheld, positions 3492-3582]
A
[49 nt withheld, positions 3584-3632]
CCTTTGACGTTGGAGTCCACGTTCTTT
[37 nt withheld, positions 3660-3696]
ACCCTATCTCGGTCTATTCTTTTGATTTATAAGGGATTTTGCCGATTTCGGCCTATTGGTTAAAAAATGA
GCTGATTTAACAAAAATTTAACGCGAATTTTAACAAAATATTAACGCTTACAATTTAGGTGGCACTTTTC
GGGGAAATGTGCGCGGAACCCCTATTTGTTTATTTTTCTAAATACATTCAAATATGTATCCGCTCATGAG
ACAATAACCCTGATAAATGCTTCAATAATATTGAAAAAGGAAGAGTATGAGTATTCAACATTTCCGTGTC
GCCCTTATTCCCTTTTTTGCGGCATTTTGCCTTCCTGTTTTTGCTCACCCAGAAACGCTGGTGAAAGTAA
AAGATGCTGAAGATCAGTTGGGTGCACGAGTGGGTTACATCGAACTGGATCTCAACAGCGGTAAGATCCT
TGAGAGTTTTCGCCCCGAAGAACGTTTTCCAATGATGAGCACTTTTAAAGTTCTGCTATGTGGCGCGGTA
TTATCCCGTATTGACGCCGGGCAAGAGCAACTCGGTCGCCGCATACACTATTCTCAGAATGACTTGGTTG
AGTACTCACCAGTCACAGAAAAGCATCTTACGGATGGCATGACAGTAAGAGAATTATGCAGTGCTGCCAT
AACCATGAGTGATAACACTGCGGCCAACTTACTTCTGACAACGATCGGAGGACCGAAGGAGCTAACCGCT
TTTTTGCACAACATGGGGGATCATGTAACTCGCCTTGATCGTTGGGAACCGGAGCTGAATGAAGCCATAC
CAAACGACGAGCGTGACACCACGATGCCTGTAGCAATGGCAACAACGTTGCGCAAACTATTAACTGGCGA
ACTACTTACTCTAGCTTCCCGGCAACAATTAATAGACTGGATGGAGGCGGATAAAGTTGCAGGACCACTT
CTGCGCTCGGCCCTTCCGGCTGGCTGGTTTATTGCTGATAAATCTGGAGCCGGTGAGCGTGGGTCTCGCG
GTATCATTGCAGCACTGGGGCCAGATGGTAAGCCCTCCCGTATCGTAGTTATCTACACGACGGGGAGTCA
GGCAACTATGGATGAACGAAATAGACAGATCGCTGAGATAGGTGCCTCACTGATTAAGCATTGGTAACTG
TCAGACCAAGTTTACTCATATATACTTTAGATTGATTTAAAACTTCATTTTTAATTTAAAAGGATCTAGG
TGAAGATCCTTTTTGATAATCTCATGACCAAAATCCCTTAACGTGAGTTTTCGTTCCACTGAGCGTCAGA
CCCCGTAGAAAAGATCAAAGGATCTTCTTGAGATCCTTTTTTTCTGCGCGTAATCTGCTGCTTGCAAACA
AAAAAACCACCGCTACCAGCGGTGGTTTGTTTGCCGGATCAAGAGCTACCAACTCTTTTTCCGAAGGTAA
CTGGCTTCAGCAGAGCGCAGATACCAAATACTGTTCTTCTAGTGTAGCCGTAGTTAGGCCACCACTTCAA
GAACTCTGTAGCACCGCCTACATACCTCGCTCTGCTAATCCTGTTACCAGTGGCTGCTGCCAGTGGCGAT
AAGTCGTGTCTTACCGGGTTGGACTCAAGACGATAGTTACCGGATAAGGCGCAGCGGTCGGGCTGAACGG
GGGGTTCGTGCACACAGCCCAGCTTGGAGCGAACGACCTACACCGAACTGAGATACCTACAGCGTGAGCT
ATGAGAAAGCGCCACGCTTCCCGAAGGGAGAAAGGCGGACAGGTATCCGGTAAGCGGCAGGGTCGGAACA
GGAGAGCGCACGAGGGAGCTTCCAGGGGGAAACGCCTGGTATCTTTATAGTCCTGTCGGGTTTCGCCACC
TCTGACTTGAGCGTCGATTTTTGTGATGCTCGTCAGGGGGGCGGAGCCTATGGAAAAACGCCAGCAACGC
GGCCTTTTTACGGTTCCTGGCCTTTTGCTGGCCTTTTGCTCACATGTTCTTTCCTGCGTTATCCCCTGAT
TCTGTGGATAACCGTATTACCGCCTTTGAGTGAGCTGATACCGCTCGCCGCAGCCGAACGACCGAGCGCA
GCGAGTCAGTGAGCGAGGAAGCGGAAGAGCGCCCAATACGCAAACCGCCTCTCCCCGCGCGTTGGCCGAT
TCATTAATGCAGCTGGCACGACAGGTTTCCCGACTGGAAAGCGGGCAGTGAGCGCAACGCAATTAATGTG
AGTTAGCTCACTCATTAGGCACCCCAGGCTTTACACTTTATGCTTCCGGCTCGTATGTTGTGTGGAATTG
TGAGCGGATAACAATTTCACACAGGAAACAGCTATGACCATGATTACGCCAAGCGCGCAATTAACCCTCA
CTAAAGGGAACAAAAGCTGGAGCTGCAAGCTTAATGTAGTCTTATGCAATACTCTTGTAGTCTTGCAACA
TGGTAACGATGAGTTAGCAACATGCCTTACAAGGAGAGAAAAAGCACCGTGCATGCCGATTGGTGGAAGT
AAGGTGGTACGATCGTGCCTTATTAGGAAGGCAACAGACGGGTCTGACATGGATTGGACGAACCACTGAA
TTGCCGCATTGCAGAGATATTGTATTTAAGTGCCTAGCTCGATACATAAACGGGTCTCTCTGGTTAGACC
AGATCTGAGCCTGGGAGCTCTCTGGCTAACTAGGGAACCCACTGCTTAAGCCTCAATAAAGCTTGCCTTG
AGTGCTTCAAGTAGTGTGTGCCCGTCTGTTGTGTGACTCTGGTAACTAGAGATCCCTCAGACCCTTTTAG
TCAGTGTGGAAAATCTCTAGCAGTGGCGCCCGAACAGGGACTTGAAAGCGAAAGGGAAACCAGAGGAGCT
CTCTCGACGCAGGACTCGGCTTGCTGAAGCGCGCACGGCAAGAGGCGAGGGGCGGCGACTGGTGAGTACG
CCAAAAATTTTGACTAGCGGAGGCTAGAAGGAGAGAGATGGGTGCGAGAGCGTCAGTATTAAGCGGGGGA
GAATTAGATCGCGATGGGAAAAAATTCGGTTAAGGCCAGGGGGAAAGAAAAAATATAAATTAAAACATAT
AGTATGGGCAAGCAGGGAGCTAGAACGATTCGCAGTTAATCCTGGCCTGTTAGAAACATCAGAAGGCTGT
AGACAAATACTGGGACAGCTACAACCATCCCTTCAGACAGGATCAGAAGAACTTAGATCATTATATAATA
CAGTAGCAACCCTCTATTGTGTGCATCAAAGGATAGAGATAAAAGACACCAAGGAAGCTTTAGACAAGAT
AGAGGAAGAGCAAAACAAAAGTAAGACCACCGCACAGCAAGCGGCCGCTGATCTTCAGACCTGGAGGAGG
AGATATGAGGGACAATTGGAGAAGTGAATTATATAAATATAAAGTAGTAAAAATTGAACCATTAGGAGTA
GCACCCACCAAGGCAAAGAGAAGAGTGGTGCAGAGAGAAAAAAGAGCAGTGGGAATAGGAGCTTTGTTCC
TTGGGTTCTTGGGAGCAGCAGGAAGCACTATGGGCGCAGCGTCAATGACGCTGACGGTACAGGCCAGACA
ATTATTGTCTGGTATAGTGCAGCAGCAGAACAATTTGCTGAGGGCTATTGAGGCGCAACAGCATCTGTTG
CAACTCACAGTCTGGGGCATCAAGCAGCTCCAGGCAAGAATCCTGGCTGTGGAAAGATACCTAAAGGATC
AACAGCTCCTGGGGATTTGGGGTTGCTCTGGAAAACTCATTTGCACCACTGCTGTGCCTTGGAATGCTAG
TTGGAGTAATAAATCTCTGGAACAGATTTGGAATCACACGACCTGGATGGAGTGGGACAGAGAAATTAAC
AATTACACAAGCTTAATACACTCCTTAATTGAAGAATCGCAAAACCAGCAAGAAAAGAATGAACAAGAAT
TATTGGAATTAGATAAATGGGCAAGTTTGTGGAATTGGTTTAACATAACAAATTGGCTGTGGTATATAAA
ATTATTCATAATGATAGTAGGAGGCTTGGTAGGTTTAAGAATAGTTTTTGCTGTACTTTCTATAGTGAAT
AGAGTTAGGCAGGGATATTCACCATTATCGTTTCAGACCCACCTCCCAACCCCGAGGGGACCCAGAGAGG
GCCTATTTCCCATGATTCCTTCATATTTGCATATACGATACAAGGCTGTTAGAGAGATAATTAGAATTAA
TTTGACTGTAAACACAAAGATATTAGTACAAAATACGTGACGTAGAAAGTAATAATTTCTTGGGTAGTTT
GCAGTTTTAAAATTATGTTTTAAAATGGACTATCATATGCTTACCGTAACTTGAAAGTATTTCGATTTCT
TGGCTTTATATATCTTGTGGAAAGGACGAAACACCGAGAAAACGATCAAACCCCACGTTTTAGAGCTAGA
AATAGCAAGTTAAAATAAGGCTAGTCCGTTATCAACTTGAAAAAGTGGCACCGAGTCGGTGCTTTTTTAA
GCTTGGCGTAACTAGATCTTGAGACAAATGGCAGTATTCATCCACAATTTTAAAAGAAAAGGGGGGATTG
GGGGGTACAGTGCAGGGGAAAGAATAGTAGACATAATAGCAACAGACATACAAACTAAAGAATTACAAAA
ACAAATTACAAAAATTCAAAATTTTCGGGTTTATTACAGGGACAGCAGAGATCCACTTTGGCGCCGGCTC
GAGGGGG
Features (pLannotate 1.2.2; 29 found; start..end, strand, type, name):
     14..80      +  CDS            small t antigen (fragment): SV40 (simian virus 40) small t antigen
    106..317     +  promoter       EF-1α core promoter: core promoter for human elongation factor EF-1α
    318..1256    +  intron         EF-1α intron A: intron upstream of the start codon of human EF-1α
   1278..1877    +  CDS            PuroR (fragment): puromycin N-acetyltransferase; pac from Streptomyces; confers resistance to puromycin
   1893..2481    +  misc_feature   WPRE: woodchuck hepatitis virus posttranscriptional regulatory element
   2532..2551    +  misc_feature   cPPT/CTS (fragment): central polypurine tract and central termination sequence of HIV-1
   2553..2786    +  LTR            3' LTR (ΔU3): self-inactivating 3' long terminal repeat (LTR) from HIV-1
   2864..2985    +  polyA_signal   SV40 poly(A) signal: SV40 polyadenylation signal
   3025..3160    +  rep_origin     SV40 ori: SV40 origin of replication
   3181..3199    -  promoter       T7 promoter: promoter for bacteriophage T7 RNA polymerase
   3207..3362    +  CDS            lacZα (fragment): LacZα fragment of β-galactosidase; lacZ fragment
   3367..3795    +  rep_origin     f1 ori (sequence partly withheld): f1 bacteriophage origin of replication; arrow indicates direction of (+) strand synthesis
   3848..3952    +  promoter       AmpR promoter: bla
   3953..4813    +  CDS            AmpR: β-lactamase; bla; confers resistance to ampicillin, carbenicillin, and related antibiotics
   4984..5572    +  rep_origin     ori: high-copy-number ColE1/pMB1/pBR322/pUC origin of replication
   5755..5847    +  CDS            lacI (fragment): lac repressor; lacI; The lac repressor binds to the lac operator to inhibit transcription in E. coli. This inhibition can be relieved by adding lactose or isopropyl-β-D-thiogalactopyranoside (IPTG).
   5860..5881    +  protein_bind   CAP binding site: CAP binding activates transcription in the presence of cAMP. E. coli catabolite activator protein
   5896..5926    +  promoter       lac promoter: promoter for the E. coli lac operon
   5934..5950    +  protein_bind   lac operator: The lac repressor binds to the lac operator to inhibit transcription in E. coli. This inhibition can be relieved by adding lactose or isopropyl-β-D-thiogalactopyranoside (IPTG). lac repressor encoded by lacI
   5995..6013    +  promoter       T3 promoter: promoter for bacteriophage T3 RNA polymerase
   6041..6267    +  promoter       RSV promoter: Rous sarcoma virus enhancer/promoter
   6268..6448    +  LTR            5' LTR (truncated): truncated 5' long terminal repeat (LTR) from HIV-1
   6495..6620    +  misc_feature   HIV-1 Ψ: packaging signal of human immunodeficiency virus type 1
   6604..6967    +  CDS            HIV-1 gag (fragment): gag protein from human immunodeficiency virus 1; gag
   7113..7346    +  misc_feature   RRE: The Rev response element (RRE) of HIV-1 allows for Rev-dependent mRNA export from the nucleus to the cytoplasm.
   7723..7749    +  CDS            Rev (fragment): human immunodeficiency virus 1 (HIV-1) Rev protein; rev; enhances nuclear export of unspliced and incompletely spliced viral mRNAs
   7753..7993    +  promoter       U6 promoter: RNA polymerase III promoter for human U6 snRNA
   8023..8098    +  misc_RNA       gRNA scaffold: guide RNA scaffold for the Streptococcus pyogenes CRISPR/Cas9 system
   8154..8271    +  misc_feature   cPPT/CTS: central polypurine tract and central termination sequence of HIV-1
