[The description below was written by a language model from this plasmid's Addgene catalogue record, the feature table of its GenBank file and pLannotate feature annotations shown in this document.]
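Description:
JAK2 gRNA (BRDN0001149125) is a third-generation lentiviral CRISPR guide plasmid built on the lentiGuide-Puro backbone, designed to deliver a single guide RNA against human JAK2 (designed against the NM_004972.3 transcript reference) into mammalian cells. The 8.3 kb plasmid is maintained in E. coli at high copy through a ColE1/pUC-type origin with ampicillin selection (AmpR), and the backbone also carries an f1 origin, an SV40 origin and poly(A) signal, and residual lac and T7/T3 promoter elements.

The transfer cassette is driven in packaging cells by an RSV promoter fused to a truncated HIV-1 5' LTR, which makes genomic RNA production Tat-independent. It is followed by the Ψ packaging signal with a partial gag sequence and the RRE for Rev-dependent nuclear export. Downstream, a human U6 RNA polymerase III promoter transcribes the 20-nt JAK2 spacer joined to the Streptococcus pyogenes Cas9 gRNA scaffold. A cPPT/CTS element then precedes an EF-1α promoter with its intron A, which expresses puromycin N-acetyltransferase for selecting transduced cells. A WPRE enhances transcript expression, and the ΔU3 3' LTR renders the integrated provirus self-inactivating.

The plasmid does not encode Cas9, so it is meant to be used with a separate Cas9 lentivector or in cells that already express Cas9, typically to knock out JAK2. It belongs to a human kinome guide collection associated with work on optimized sgRNA design for higher activity and fewer off-target effects. The accompanying GenBank record covers only the 20-bp guide sequence and has no annotated features; the feature details here come from the full assembled sequence annotation.
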