Addgene plasmid #75728: JAK2 gRNA (BRDN0001149125)
Purpose: 3rd generation lentiviral gRNA plasmid targeting human JAK2
Depositing lab: John Doench & David Root. Depositing organization: Broad Institute. Publication: Optimized sgRNA design to maximize activity and minimize off-target effects of CRISPR-Cas9. Doench JG, Fusi N, Sullender M, Hegde M, Vaimberg EW, Donovan KF, Smith I, Tothova Z, Wilen C, Orchard R, Virgin HW, Listgarten J, Root DE. Nat Biotechnol. 2016 Jan 18. doi: 10.1038/nbt.3437. PubMed 26780180.
Backbone
  Vector backbone: lentiGuide-Puro
  Backbone manufacturer: Zhang Lab (Addgene plasmid # 52963)
  Vector type: Mammalian Expression, Lentiviral, CRISPR
  Selectable markers: Puromycin
Growth in bacteria
  Bacterial resistance: Ampicillin, 100 μg/mL
  Growth temperature: 37°C
  Growth strain: DH5alpha
  Copy number: High Copy
Gene/Insert
  Gene/Insert name: JAK2 (alt names: JAK2; NM_004972.3)
  gRNA/shRNA sequence: AGAAAACGATCAAACCCCAC
  Species: H. sapiens (human)
  Entrez Gene: JAK2 (a.k.a. JTK10)
  Promoter: hU6
  Cloning method: Unknown
  Sequencing primers: 5′ U6-F; 3′ pS2-R
Terms and licenses: Academic/Nonprofit Terms; Industry Terms: Not Available to Industry
Depositor comments: The gRNA was designed to target the following Genbank reference sequence(s): NM_004972.3. Note that this plasmid does NOT contain Cas9. It should be used in conjunction with lentiCas9-Blast (Addgene #52962) or otherwise with cell lines already expressing Cas9. Browse the full kinome gRNA library at http://www.addgene.org/pooled-library/broadgpp-human-kinome/ or visit http://www.broadinstitute.org/rnai/public/ for detailed protocols and information.
How to cite: JAK2 gRNA (BRDN0001149125) was a gift from John Doench & David Root (Addgene plasmid # 75728 ; http://n2t.net/addgene:75728 ; RRID:Addgene_75728)
