LOCUS       Exported 20 bp ds-DNA linear SYN 21-MAY-2021
DEFINITION  3rd generation lentiviral gRNA plasmid targeting human JAK2.
ACCESSION   .
VERSION     .
KEYWORDS    JAK2 gRNA (BRDN0001149125)
SOURCE      synthetic DNA construct
  ORGANISM  synthetic DNA construct
REFERENCE   1 (bases 1 to 20)
  AUTHORS   Doench JG, Fusi N, Sullender M, Hegde M, Vaimberg EW, Donovan KF,
            Smith I, Tothova Z, Wilen C, Orchard R, Virgin HW, Listgarten J,
            Root DE
  TITLE     Optimized sgRNA design to maximize activity and minimize off-target
            effects of CRISPR-Cas9.
  JOURNAL   Nat Biotechnol. 2016 Jan 18. doi: 10.1038/nbt.3437.
  PUBMED    26780180
REFERENCE   2 (bases 1 to 20)
  AUTHORS   .
  TITLE     Direct Submission
  JOURNAL   Exported May 21, 2021 from SnapGene Server 1.1.58
            http://www.snapgene.com
FEATURES             Location/Qualifiers
     source          1..20
                     /organism="synthetic DNA construct"
                     /mol_type="other DNA"
ORIGIN
        1 agaaaacgat caaaccccac
//
