>Addgene plasmid #75728 | JAK2 gRNA (BRDN0001149125) | addgene partial sequence | sequence record 184449 | hU6-F
ACGTGACGTAGAAAGTAATAATTTCTTGGGTAGTTTGCAGTTTTAAAATTATGTTTTAAAATGGACTATC
ATATGCTTACCGTAACTTGAAAGTATTTCGATTTCTTGGCTTTATATATCTTGTGGAAAGGACGAAACAC
CGAGAAAACGATCAAACCCCACGTTTTAGAGCTAGAAATAGCAAGTTAAAATAAGGCTAGTCCGTTATCA
ACTTGAAAAAGTGGCACCGAGTCGGTGCTTTTTTAAGCTTGGCGTAACTAGATCTTGAGACAAATGGCAG
TATTCATCCACAATTTTAAAAGAAAAGGGGGGATTGGGGGGTACAGTGCAGGGGAAAGAATAGTAGACAT
AATAGCAACAGACATACAAACTAAAGAATTACAAAAACAAATTACAAAAATTCAAAATTTTCGGGTTTAT
TACAGGGACAGCAGAGATCCACTTTGGCGCCGGCTCGAGGGGGCCCGGGTGCAAAGATGGATAAAGTTTT
AAACAGAGAGGAATCTTTGCAGCTAATGGACCTTCTAGGTCTTGAAAGGAGTGGGAATTGGCTCCGGTGC
CCGTCAGTGG
